Addgene plasmid #62331: pJZC34
Purpose: sgRNA + 2x MS2(wt+f6) with MCP-VP64 effector for mammalian cells
Depositing lab: Wendell Lim & Stanley Qi. Depositing organization: University of California, San Francisco (UCSF). Publication: Engineering Complex Synthetic Transcriptional Programs with CRISPR RNA Scaffolds. Zalatan JG, Lee ME, Almeida R, Gilbert LA, Whitehead EH, La Russa M, Tsai JC, Weissman JS, Dueber JE, Qi LS, Lim WA. Cell. 2014 Dec 18. pii: S0092-8674(14)01570-0. doi: 10.1016/j.cell.2014.11.052. PubMed 25533786.
Backbone
  Vector backbone: MP177_U6 (derived from pSico)
  Vector type: Mammalian Expression, Lentiviral
  Selectable markers: Marked by mCherry
Growth in bacteria
  Bacterial resistance: Ampicillin, 100 μg/mL
  Growth temperature: 37°C
  Growth strain: Stbl3
  Copy number: Unknown
Gene/Insert 1
  Gene/Insert name: sgRNA + 2x MS2(wt+f6) binding module
  Mutation: Targets Tet3G, sequence: GTACGTTCTCTATCACTGATA
  Promoter: U6
  Cloning method: Gibson Cloning
  Sequencing primers: 5′ gagatccagtttggttagtaccggg
Gene/Insert 2
  Gene/Insert name: MCP-VP64 (alt name: MCP RNA binding protein fused to VP64)
  Promoter: CMV
  Tag / fusion protein: VP64 (C terminal on insert)
  Cloning method: Unknown
  Sequencing primers: 5′ N/A; 3′ CCTCACATTGCCAAAAGACG
Terms and licenses: Academic/Nonprofit Terms; Industry Terms: Not Available to Industry
How to cite: pJZC34 was a gift from Wendell Lim & Stanley Qi (Addgene plasmid # 62331 ; http://n2t.net/addgene:62331 ; RRID:Addgene_62331)
