[The description below was written by a language model from this plasmid's Addgene catalogue record and pLannotate feature annotations shown in this document.]
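Description:
pJZC34 is an 8,895 bp lentiviral transfer plasmid for mammalian cells, built on MP177_U6, a pSico-derived backbone. It carries both halves of a CRISPR "scaffold RNA" activator on one vector. In bacteria it is maintained through a high-copy ColE1/pUC-type origin and selected with ampicillin resistance. The viral framework consists of a CMV enhancer/promoter driving a truncated HIV-1 5' LTR, the Ψ packaging signal with a gag fragment, the RRE, cPPT/CTS, a WPRE and a downstream truncated LTR. This allows the genomic RNA to be packaged when helper functions are supplied in trans and then integrated into target cells. There is no drug marker for mammalian cells; transduced cells are identified by mCherry fluorescence.

The first payload is a U6-driven sgRNA whose *S. pyogenes* scaffold is extended with two MS2 hairpins (a wild-type and an f6 variant), followed by a SUP4 terminator. The automated annotation detects only one MS2 stem loop and does not call the U6 promoter, which is stated only in the catalogue entry. The guide targets the Tet-responsive (Tet3G) promoter, which accounts for the short "tight TRE" hit lying where the spacer sits. The second payload is an internal CMV enhancer/promoter expressing the MS2 coat protein (MCP) fused at its C terminus to the VP64 activation domain, linked by an EMCV IRES to mCherry. Two loxP sites flank the region from the sgRNA through mCherry, a feature inherited from pSico that would permit Cre-mediated excision.

When dCas9 is supplied separately, the hairpin-bearing guide recruits MCP-VP64 to the targeted promoter and activates transcription. The construct therefore suits RNA-scaffold-based CRISPR activation of a TRE reporter and the building of synthetic transcriptional programs.
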