Features (pLannotate 1.2.2; 29 found; start..end, strand, type, name):
     40..92      -  misc_feature   bom (fragment): basis of mobility region from pBR322
    247..626     +  enhancer       CMV enhancer: human cytomegalovirus immediate early enhancer
    627..826     +  promoter       CMV promoter: human cytomegalovirus (CMV) immediate early promoter
    844..1024    +  LTR            5' LTR (truncated): truncated 5' long terminal repeat (LTR) from HIV-1
   1071..1196    +  misc_feature   HIV-1 Ψ: packaging signal of human immunodeficiency virus type 1
   1180..1518    +  CDS            HIV-1 gag (fragment): gag protein from human immunodeficiency virus 1; gag
   1695..1928    +  misc_feature   RRE: The Rev response element (RRE) of HIV-1 allows for Rev-dependent mRNA export from the nucleus to the cytoplasm.
   2305..2405    +  CDS            Rev (fragment): human immunodeficiency virus 1 (HIV-1) Rev protein; rev; enhances nuclear export of unspliced and incompletely spliced viral mRNAs
   2455..2572    +  misc_feature   cPPT/CTS: central polypurine tract and central termination sequence of HIV-1
   2825..2858    +  protein_bind   loxP: Cre-mediated recombination occurs in the 8-bp core sequence (GCATACAT). Cre recombinase
   2946..2966    -  promoter       tight TRE promoter (fragment): Tet-responsive promoter PTight, consisting of seven tet operator sequences followed by the minimal CMV promoter
   2984..3051    +  misc_RNA       tracrRNA (fragment): trans-activating CRISPR RNA for the Streptococcus pyogenes CRISPR/Cas9 system
   3058..3076    +  misc_RNA       MS2 stem loop: stem loop that binds the bacteriophage MS2 coat protein
   3108..3127    +  terminator     SUP4 terminator: transcription terminator for the S. cerevisiae SUP4 tRNA gene
   3259..3562    +  enhancer       CMV enhancer: human cytomegalovirus immediate early enhancer
   3563..3766    +  promoter       CMV promoter: human cytomegalovirus (CMV) immediate early promoter
   3830..4180    +  CDS            CAPSD_BPMS2 (fragment): Experimental evidence at protein level: Swiss-Prot protein existence level 1. Acts as a translational repressor of viral replicase synthesis late in infection. This latter function is the result of capsid protein interaction with an RNA hairpin which contains the replicase ribosome-binding site. From Escherichia phage MS2 (Bacteriophage MS2).
   4320..4345    +  CDS            VP64 (fragment): tetrameric repeat of the minimal activation domain of herpes simplex virus VP16 (Beerli et al., 1998)
   4502..4964    +  misc_feature   IRES: internal ribosome entry site (IRES) of the encephalomyocarditis virus (EMCV)
   4965..5672    +  CDS            mCherry: mCherry is a basic (constitutively fluorescent) red fluorescent protein published in 2004, derived from Discosoma sp.. It is reported to be a very rapidly-maturing monomer with low acid sensitivity.
   5695..5728    +  protein_bind   loxP: Cre-mediated recombination occurs in the 8-bp core sequence (GCATACAT). Cre recombinase
   5761..5784    +  misc_feature   MCS (fragment): pBluescript multiple cloning site
   5784..6372    +  misc_feature   WPRE: woodchuck hepatitis virus posttranscriptional regulatory element
   6373..6392    +  misc_feature   MCS (fragment): pBluescript multiple cloning site
   6394..6894    +  CDS            nef (fragment): NEF_HV1LA - Experimental evidence at protein level: Swiss-Prot protein existence level 1. Extracellular Nef protein targets CD4(+) T-lymphocytes for apoptosis by interacting with CXCR4 surface receptors. From Human immunodeficiency virus type 1 group M subtype B (isolate Lai) (HIV-1).
   6901..7081    +  LTR            5' LTR (truncated): truncated 5' long terminal repeat (LTR) from HIV-1
   7143..7731    -  rep_origin     ori: high-copy-number ColE1/pMB1/pBR322/pUC origin of replication
   7902..8762    -  CDS            AmpR: β-lactamase; bla; confers resistance to ampicillin, carbenicillin, and related antibiotics
   8763..8867    -  promoter       AmpR promoter: bla
>Addgene plasmid #62331 | pJZC34 | depositor full sequence | sequence record 102253 | pJZC34 sequence 8895 bps
GCTTAAGCGGTCGACGGATCGGGAGATCTCCCGATCCCCTATGGTGCACTCTCAGTACAATCTGCTCTGA
TGCCGCATAGTTAAGCCAGTATCTGCTCCCTGCTTGTGTGTTGGAGGTCGCTGAGTAGTGCGCGAGCAAA
ATTTAAGCTACAACAAGGCAAGGCTTGACCGACAATTGCATGAAGAATCTGCTTAGGGTTAGGCGTTTTG
CGCTGCTTCGCGATGTACGGGCCAGATATACGCGTTGACATTGATTATTGACTAGTTATTAATAGTAATC
AATTACGGGGTCATTAGTTCATAGCCCATATATGGAGTTCCGCGTTACATAACTTACGGTAAATGGCCCG
CCTGGCTGACCGCCCAACGACCCCCGCCCATTGACGTCAATAATGACGTATGTTCCCATAGTAACGCCAA
TAGGGACTTTCCATTGACGTCAATGGGTGGAGTATTTACGGTAAACTGCCCACTTGGCAGTACATCAAGT
GTATCATATGCCAAGTACGCCCCCTATTGACGTCAATGACGGTAAATGGCCCGCCTGGCATTATGCCCAG
TACATGACCTTATGGGACTTTCCTACTTGGCAGTACATCTACGTATTAGTCATCGCTATTACCATGGTGA
TGCGGTTTTGGCAGTACATCAATGGGCGTGGATAGCGGTTTGACTCACGGGGATTTCCAAGTCTCCACCC
CATTGACGTCAATGGGAGTTTGTTTTGGCACCAAAATCAACGGGACTTTCCAAAATGTCGTAACAACTCC
GCCCCATTGACGCAAATGGGCGGTAGGCGTGTACGGTGGGAGGTCTATATAAGCAGCGCGTTTTGCCTGT
ACTGGGTCTCTCTGGTTAGACCAGATCTGAGCCTGGGAGCTCTCTGGCTAACTAGGGAACCCACTGCTTA
AGCCTCAATAAAGCTTGCCTTGAGTGCTTCAAGTAGTGTGTGCCCGTCTGTTGTGTGACTCTGGTAACTA
GAGATCCCTCAGACCCTTTTAGTCAGTGTGGAAAATCTCTAGCAGTGGCGCCCGAACAGGGACTTGAAAG
CGAAAGGGAAACCAGAGGAGCTCTCTCGACGCAGGACTCGGCTTGCTGAAGCGCGCACGGCAAGAGGCGA
GGGGCGGCGACTGGTGAGTACGCCAAAAATTTTGACTAGCGGAGGCTAGAAGGAGAGAGATGGGTGCGAG
AGCGTCAGTATTAAGCGGGGGAGAATTAGATCGCGATGGGAAAAAATTCGGTTAAGGCCAGGGGGAAAGA
AAAAATATAAATTAAAACATATAGTATGGGCAAGCAGGGAGCTAGAACGATTCGCAGTTAATCCTGGCCT
GTTAGAAACATCAGAAGGCTGTAGACAAATACTGGGACAGCTACAACCATCCCTTCAGACAGGATCAGAA
GAACTTAGATCATTATATAATACAGTAGCAACCCTCTATTGTGTGCATCAAAGGATAGAGATAAAAGACA
CCAAGGAAGCTTTAGACAAGATAGAGGAAGAGCAAAACAAAAGTAAGACCACCGCACAGCAAGCGGCCGG
CCGCGCTGATCTTCAGACCTGGAGGAGGAGATATGAGGGACAATTGGAGAAGTGAATTATATAAATATAA
AGTAGTAAAAATTGAACCATTAGGAGTAGCACCCACCAAGGCAAAGAGAAGAGTGGTGCAGAGAGAAAAA
AGAGCAGTGGGAATAGGAGCTTTGTTCCTTGGGTTCTTGGGAGCAGCAGGAAGCACTATGGGCGCAGCGT
CAATGACGCTGACGGTACAGGCCAGACAATTATTGTCTGGTATAGTGCAGCAGCAGAACAATTTGCTGAG
GGCTATTGAGGCGCAACAGCATCTGTTGCAACTCACAGTCTGGGGCATCAAGCAGCTCCAGGCAAGAATC
CTGGCTGTGGAAAGATACCTAAAGGATCAACAGCTCCTGGGGATTTGGGGTTGCTCTGGAAAACTCATTT
GCACCACTGCTGTGCCTTGGAATGCTAGTTGGAGTAATAAATCTCTGGAACAGATTTGGAATCACACGAC
CTGGATGGAGTGGGACAGAGAAATTAACAATTACACAAGCTTAATACACTCCTTAATTGAAGAATCGCAA
AACCAGCAAGAAAAGAATGAACAAGAATTATTGGAATTAGATAAATGGGCAAGTTTGTGGAATTGGTTTA
ACATAACAAATTGGCTGTGGTATATAAAATTATTCATAATGATAGTAGGAGGCTTGGTAGGTTTAAGAAT
AGTTTTTGCTGTACTTTCTATAGTGAATAGAGTTAGGCAGGGATATTCACCATTATCGTTTCAGACCCAC
CTCCCAACCCCGAGGGGACCCGACAGGCCCGAAGGAATAGAAGAAGAAGGTGGAGAGAGAGACAGAGACA
GATCCATTCGATTAGTGAACGGATCGGCACTGCGTGCGCCAATTCTGCAGACAAATGGCAGTATTCATCC
ACAATTTTAAAAGAAAAGGGGGGATTGGGGGGTACAGTGCAGGGGAAAGAATAGTAGACATAATAGCAAC
AGACATACAAACTAAAGAATTACAAAAACAAATTACAAAAATTCAAAATTTTCGGGTTTATTACAGGGAC
AGCAGAGATCCAGTTTGGTTAGTACCGGGCCCGCTCTAGAGATCCGACGCGCCATCTCTAGGCCCGCGCC
GGCCCCCTCGCACAGACTTGTGGGAGAAGCTCGGCTACTCCCCTGCCCCGGTTAATTTGCATATAATATT
TCCTAGTAACTATAGAGGCTTAATGTGCGATAAAAGACAGATAATCTGTTCTTTTTAATACTAGCTACAT
TTTACATGATAGGCTTGGATTTCTATAACTTCGTATAGCATACATTATACGAAGTTATAAACAGCACAAA
AGGAAACTCACCCTAACTGTAAAGTAATTGTGTGTTTTGAGACTATAAGTATCCCTTGGAGAACCACCTT
GTTGGTACGTTCTCTATCACTGATAGTTTAAGAGCTATGCTGGAAACAGCATAGCAAGTTTAAATAAGGC
TAGTCCGTTATCAACTTGAAAAAGTGGCACCGAGTCGGTGCGGGAGCACATGAGGATCACCCATGTGCGA
CTCCCACAGTCACTGGGGAGTCTTCCCTTTTTTTGTTTTTTATGTCTCTGCAGAGTTCGGTCTCGAGTAC
TAGGATCCATTAGGCGGCCGCGTGGATAACCGTATTACCGCCATGCATTAGTTATTAATAGTAATCAATT
ACGGGGTCATTAGTTCATAGCCCATATATGGAGTTCCGCGTTACATAACTTACGGTAAATGGCCCGCCTG
GCTGACCGCCCAACGACCCCCGCCCATTGACGTCAATAATGACGTATGTTCCCATAGTAACGCCAATAGG
GACTTTCCATTGACGTCAATGGGTGGAGTATTTACGGTAAACTGCCCACTTGGCAGTACATCAAGTGTAT
CATATGCCAAGTACGCCCCCTATTGACGTCAATGACGGTAAATGGCCCGCCTGGCATTATGCCCAGTACA
TGACCTTATGGGACTTTCCTACTTGGCAGTACATCTACGTATTAGTCATCGCTATTACCATGGTGATGCG
GTTTTGGCAGTACATCAATGGGCGTGGATAGCGGTTTGACTCACGGGGATTTCCAAGTCTCCACCCCATT
GACGTCAATGGGAGTTTGTTTTGGCACCAAAATCAACGGGACTTTCCAAAATGTCGTAACAACTCCGCCC
CATTGACGCAAATGGGCGGTAGGCGTGTACGGTGGGAGGTCTATATAAGCAGAGCTGGTTTAGTGAACCG
TCAGATCCGCTAGCCCACCATGCCCAAAAAGAAAAGAAAAGTGGGTAGTATGGCTTCTAACTTTACTCAG
TTCGTTCTCGTCGACAATGGCGGAACTGGCGACGTGACTGTCGCCCCAAGCAACTTCGCTAACGGGATCG
CTGAATGGATCAGCTCTAACTCGCGTTCACAGGCTTACAAAGTAACCTGTAGCGTTCGTCAGAGCTCTGC
GCAGAATCGCAAATACACCATCAAAGTCGAGGTGCCTAAAGGCGCCTGGCGTTCGTACTTAAATATGGAA
CTAACCATTCCAATTTTCGCCACGAATTCCGACTGCGAGCTTATTGTTAAGGCAATGCAAGGTCTCCTAA
AAGATGGAAACCCGATTCCCTCAGCAATCGCAGCAAACTCCGGCATCTACGGCTCCGGACGAGCCGATGC
TCTCGACGATTTTGACCTCGATATGCTGGGATCCGACGCTCTCGATGACTTCGACCTTGACATGCTGGGG
AGTGACGCTCTGGACGACTTCGATCTCGACATGCTGGGCTCCGACGCCCTGGATGACTTCGATCTGGACA
TGCTCATCAACTGACCCGGGTCGAGCATGCATCTAGGGCGGCCAATTCCGCCCCTCTCCCTCCCCCCCCC
CTAACGTTACTGGCCGAAGCCGCTTGGAATAAGGCCGGTGTGCGTTTGTCTATATGTTATTTTCCACCAT
ATTGCCGTCTTTTGGCAATGTGAGGGCCCGGAAACCTGGCCCTGTCTTCTTGACGAGCATTCCTAGGGGT
CTTTCCCCTCTCGCCAAAGGAATGCAAGGTCTGTTGAATGTCGTGAAGGAAGCAGTTCCTCTGGAAGCTT
CTTGAAGACAAACAACGTCTGTAGCGACCCTTTGCAGGCAGCGGAACCCCCCACCTGGCGACAGGTGCCT
CTGCGGCCAAAAGCCACGTGTATAAGATACACCTGCAAAGGCGGCACAACCCCAGTGCCACGTTGTGAGT
TGGATAGTTGTGGAAAGAGTCAAATGGCTCTCCTCAAGCGTATTCAACAAGGGGCTGAAGGATGCCCAGA
AGGTACCCCATTGTATGGGATCTGATCTGGGGCCTCGGTGCACATGCTTTACATGTGTTTAGTCGAGGTT
AAAAAAACGTCTAGGCCCCCCGAACCACGGGGACGTGGTTTTCCTTTGAAAAACACGATGATAAATGGTG
AGCAAGGGCGAGGAGGATAACATGGCCATCATCAAGGAGTTCATGCGCTTCAAGGTGCACATGGAGGGCT
CCGTGAACGGCCACGAGTTCGAGATCGAGGGCGAGGGCGAGGGCCGCCCCTACGAGGGCACCCAGACCGC
CAAGCTGAAGGTGACCAAGGGTGGCCCCCTGCCCTTCGCCTGGGACATCCTGTCCCCTCAGTTCATGTAC
GGCTCCAAGGCCTACGTGAAGCACCCCGCCGACATCCCCGACTACTTGAAGCTGTCCTTCCCCGAGGGCT
TCAAGTGGGAGCGCGTGATGAACTTCGAGGACGGCGGCGTGGTGACCGTGACCCAGGACTCCTCCCTGCA
GGACGGCGAGTTCATCTACAAGGTGAAGCTGCGCGGCACCAACTTCCCCTCCGACGGCCCCGTAATGCAG
AAGAAGACCATGGGCTGGGAGGCCTCCTCCGAGCGGATGTACCCCGAGGACGGCGCCCTGAAGGGCGAGA
TCAAGCAGAGGCTGAAGCTGAAGGACGGCGGCCACTACGACGCTGAGGTCAAGACCACCTACAAGGCCAA
GAAGCCCGTGCAGCTGCCCGGCGCCTACAACGTCAACATCAAGTTGGACATCACCTCCCACAACGAGGAC
TACACCATCGTGGAACAGTACGAACGCGCCGAGGGCCGCCACTCCACCGGCGGCATGGACGAGCTGTACA
AGTAAGAATTCGTCGAGGGACCTAATAACTTCGTATAGCATACATTATACGAAGTTATACATGTTTAAGG
GTTCCGGTTCCACTAGGTACAATTCGATATCAAGCTTATCGATAATCAACCTCTGGATTACAAAATTTGT
GAAAGATTGACTGGTATTCTTAACTATGTTGCTCCTTTTACGCTATGTGGATACGCTGCTTTAATGCCTT
TGTATCATGCTATTGCTTCCCGTATGGCTTTCATTTTCTCCTCCTTGTATAAATCCTGGTTGCTGTCTCT
TTATGAGGAGTTGTGGCCCGTTGTCAGGCAACGTGGCGTGGTGTGCACTGTGTTTGCTGACGCAACCCCC
ACTGGTTGGGGCATTGCCACCACCTGTCAGCTCCTTTCCGGGACTTTCGCTTTCCCCCTCCCTATTGCCA
CGGCGGAACTCATCGCCGCCTGCCTTGCCCGCTGCTGGACAGGGGCTCGGCTGTTGGGCACTGACAATTC
CGTGGTGTTGTCGGGGAAATCATCGTCCTTTCCTTGGCTGCTCGCCTGTGTTGCCACCTGGATTCTGCGC
GGGACGTCCTTCTGCTACGTCCCTTCGGCCCTCAATCCAGCGGACCTTCCTTCCCGCGGCCTGCTGCCGG
CTCTGCGGCCTCTTCCGCGTCTTCGCCTTCGCCCTCAGACGAGTCGGATCTCCCTTTGGGCCGCCTCCCC
GCATCGATACCGTCGACCTCGATCGAGACCTAGAAAAACATGGAGCAATCACAAGTAGCAATACAGCAGC
TACCAATGCTGATTGTGCCTGGCTAGAAGCACAAGAGGAGGAGGAGGTGGGTTTTCCAGTCACACCTCAG
GTACCTTTAAGACCAATGACTTACAAGGCAGCTGTAGATCTTAGCCACTTTTTAAAAGAAAAGGGGGGAC
TGGAAGGGCTAATTCACTCCCAACGAAGACAAGATATCCTTGATCTGTGGATCTACCACACACAAGGCTA
CTTCCCTGATTGGCAGAACTACACACCAGGGCCAGGGATCAGATATCCACTGACCTTTGGATGGTGCTAC
AAGCTAGTACCAGTTGAGCAAGAGAAGGTAGAAGAAGCCAATGAAGGAGAGAACACCCGCTTGTTACACC
CTGTGAGCCTGCATGGGATGGATGACCCGGAGAGAGAAGTATTAGAGTGGAGGTTTGACAGCCGCCTAGC
ATTTCATCACATGGCCCGAGAGCTGCATCCGGACTGTACTGGGTCTCTCTGGTTAGACCAGATCTGAGCC
TGGGAGCTCTCTGGCTAACTAGGGAACCCACTGCTTAAGCCTCAATAAAGCTTGCCTTGAGTGCTTCAAG
TAGTGTGTGCCCGTCTGTTGTGTGACTCTGGTAACTAGAGATCCCTCAGACCCTTTTAGTCAGTGTGGAA
AATCTCTAGCAGCATGTGAGCAAAAGGCCAGCAAAAGGCCAGGAACCGTAAAAAGGCCGCGTTGCTGGCG
TTTTTCCATAGGCTCCGCCCCCCTGACGAGCATCACAAAAATCGACGCTCAAGTCAGAGGTGGCGAAACC
CGACAGGACTATAAAGATACCAGGCGTTTCCCCCTGGAAGCTCCCTCGTGCGCTCTCCTGTTCCGACCCT
GCCGCTTACCGGATACCTGTCCGCCTTTCTCCCTTCGGGAAGCGTGGCGCTTTCTCATAGCTCACGCTGT
AGGTATCTCAGTTCGGTGTAGGTCGTTCGCTCCAAGCTGGGCTGTGTGCACGAACCCCCCGTTCAGCCCG
ACCGCTGCGCCTTATCCGGTAACTATCGTCTTGAGTCCAACCCGGTAAGACACGACTTATCGCCACTGGC
AGCAGCCACTGGTAACAGGATTAGCAGAGCGAGGTATGTAGGCGGTGCTACAGAGTTCTTGAAGTGGTGG
CCTAACTACGGCTACACTAGAAGAACAGTATTTGGTATCTGCGCTCTGCTGAAGCCAGTTACCTTCGGAA
AAAGAGTTGGTAGCTCTTGATCCGGCAAACAAACCACCGCTGGTAGCGGTGGTTTTTTTGTTTGCAAGCA
GCAGATTACGCGCAGAAAAAAAGGATCTCAAGAAGATCCTTTGATCTTTTCTACGGGGTCTGACGCTCAG
TGGAACGAAAACTCACGTTAAGGGATTTTGGTCATGAGATTATCAAAAAGGATCTTCACCTAGATCCTTT
TAAATTAAAAATGAAGTTTTAAATCAATCTAAAGTATATATGAGTAAACTTGGTCTGACAGTTACCAATG
CTTAATCAGTGAGGCACCTATCTCAGCGATCTGTCTATTTCGTTCATCCATAGTTGCCTGACTCCCCGTC
GTGTAGATAACTACGATACGGGAGGGCTTACCATCTGGCCCCAGTGCTGCAATGATACCGCGAGACCCAC
GCTCACCGGCTCCAGATTTATCAGCAATAAACCAGCCAGCCGGAAGGGCCGAGCGCAGAAGTGGTCCTGC
AACTTTATCCGCCTCCATCCAGTCTATTAATTGTTGCCGGGAAGCTAGAGTAAGTAGTTCGCCAGTTAAT
AGTTTGCGCAACGTTGTTGCCATTGCTACAGGCATCGTGGTGTCACGCTCGTCGTTTGGTATGGCTTCAT
TCAGCTCCGGTTCCCAACGATCAAGGCGAGTTACATGATCCCCCATGTTGTGCAAAAAAGCGGTTAGCTC
CTTCGGTCCTCCGATCGTTGTCAGAAGTAAGTTGGCCGCAGTGTTATCACTCATGGTTATGGCAGCACTG
CATAATTCTCTTACTGTCATGCCATCCGTAAGATGCTTTTCTGTGACTGGTGAGTACTCAACCAAGTCAT
TCTGAGAATAGTGTATGCGGCGACCGAGTTGCTCTTGCCCGGCGTCAATACGGGATAATACCGCGCCACA
TAGCAGAACTTTAAAAGTGCTCATCATTGGAAAACGTTCTTCGGGGCGAAAACTCTCAAGGATCTTACCG
CTGTTGAGATCCAGTTCGATGTAACCCACTCGTGCACCCAACTGATCTTCAGCATCTTTTACTTTCACCA
GCGTTTCTGGGTGAGCAAAAACAGGAAGGCAAAATGCCGCAAAAAAGGGAATAAGGGCGACACGGAAATG
TTGAATACTCATACTCTTCCTTTTTCAATATTATTGAAGCATTTATCAGGGTTATTGTCTCATGAGCGGA
TACATATTTGAATGTATTTAGAAAAATAAACAAATAGGGGTTCCGCGCACATTTCCCCGAAAAGTGCCAC
CTGAC
