>Addgene plasmid #62331 | pJZC34 | addgene partial sequence | sequence record 107647 | mCherry-F 5'-ccccgtaatgcagaagaaga-3'
GAGGACGGCGCCCTGAAGGGCGAGATCAAGCAGAGGCTGAAGCTGAAGGACGGCGGCCACTACGACGCTG
AGGTCAAGACCACCTACAAGGCCAAGAAGCCCGTGCAGCTGCCCGGCGCCTACAACGTCAACATCAAGTT
GGACATCACCTCCCACAACGAGGACTACACCATCGTGGAACAGTACGAACGCGCCGAGGGCCGCCACTCC
ACCGGCGGCATGGACGAGCTGTACAAGTAAGAATTCGTCGAGGGACCTAATAACTTCGTATAGCATACAT
TATACGAAGTTATACATGTTTAAGGGTTCCGGTTCCACTAGGTACAATTCGATATCAAGCTTATCGATAA
TCAACCTCTGGATTACAAAATTTGTGAAAGATTGACTGGTATTCTTAACTATGTTGCTCCTTTTACGCTA
TGTGGATACGCTGCTTTAATGCCTTTGTATCATGCTATTGCTTCCCGTATGGCTTTCATTTTCTCCTCCT
TGTATAAATCCTGGTTGCTGTCTCTTTATGAGGAGTTGTGGCCCGTTGTCAGGCAACGTGGCGTGGTGTG
CACTGTGTTTGCTGACGCAACCCCCACTGGTTGGGGCATTGCCACCACCTGTCAGCTCCTTTCCGGGACT
TTCGCTTTCCCCCTCCCTATTGCCACGGCGGAACTCATCGCCGCCTGCC
