>Addgene plasmid #62331 | pJZC34 | addgene partial sequence | sequence record 108300 | CMV-F2 5'-GGTCTATATAAGCAGAGCTGGT-3'
GTGGGTAGTATGGCTTCTAACTTTACTCAGTTCGTTCTCGTCGACAATGGCGGAACTGGCGACGTGACTG
TCGCCCCAAGCAACTTCGCTAACGGGATCGCTGAATGGATCAGCTCTAACTCGCGTTCACAGGCTTACAA
AGTAACCTGTAGCGTTCGTCAGAGCTCTGCGCAGAATCGCAAATACACCATCAAAGTCGAGGTGCCTAAA
GGCGCCTGGCGTTCGTACTTAAATATGGAACTAACCATTCCAATTTTCGCCACGAATTCCGACTGCGAGC
TTATTGTTAAGGCAATGCAAGGTCTCCTAAAAGATGGAAACCCGATTCCCTCAGCAATCGCAGCAAACTC
CGGCATCTACGGCTCCGGACGAGCCGATGCTCTCGACGATTTTGACCTCGATATGCTGGGATCCGACGCT
CTCGATGACTTCGACCTTGACATGCTGGGGAGTGACGCTCTGGACGACTTCGATCTCGACATGCTGGGCT
CCGACGCCCTGGATGACTTCGATCTGGACATGCTCATCAACTGACCCGGGTCGAGCATGCATCTAGGGCG
GCCAATTCCGCCCCTCTCCCTCCCCCCCCCC
