>Addgene plasmid #62331 | pJZC34 | addgene partial sequence | sequence record 109312 | mU6-F old 5'-cagcacaaaaggaaactcacc-3'
TATCCCTTGGAGAACCACCTTGTTGGTACGTTCTCTATCACTGATAGTTTAAGAGCTATGCTGGAAACAG
CATAGCAAGTTTAAATAAGGCTAGTCCGTTATCAACTTGAAAAAGTGGCACCGAGTCGGTGCGGGAGCAC
ATGAGGATCACCCATGTGCGACTCCCACAGTCACTGGGGAGTCTTCCCTTTTTTTGTTTTTTATGTCTCT
GCAGAGTTCGGTCTCGAGTACTAGGATCCATTAGGCGGCCGCGTGGATAACCGTATTACCGCCATGCATT
AGTTATTAATAGTAATCAATTACGGGGTCATTAGTTCATAGCCCATATATGGAGTTCCGCGTTACATAAC
TTACGGTAAATGGCCCGCCTGGCTGACCGCCCAACGACCCCCGCCCATTGACGTCAATAATGACGTATGT
TCCCATAGTAACGCCAATAGGGACTTTCCATTGACGTCAATGGGTGGAGTATTTACGGTAAACTGCCCAC
TTGGCAGTACATCAAGTGTATCATATGCCAAGTACGCCCCCTATTGACGTCAATGACGGTAAATGGCCCG
CCTGGCATTATGCCCAGTACATGACCTTATGGGACTTTCCTACTTGGCAGTACATCTACGTATTAGTCAT
CGCTATTACCATGGTGATGCGGTTTTGGCAGTACATCAATGGGCGTGGATAGCGGTTTGACTCACGGGGA
TTTCCAAGTCTCCACCCCATTGACGTCAAT
